Addgene plasmid #170088: pEc-crRNA1
Purpose: encodes E. coli type I-E single spacer array
Depositing lab: Chase Beisel. Depositing organization: Helmholtz-Zentrum fuer Infektionsforschung (HZI). Publication: A TXTL-Based Assay to Rapidly Identify PAMs for CRISPR-Cas Systems with Multi-Protein Effector Complexes. Wimmer F, Englert F, Beisel CL. Methods Mol Biol. 2022;2433:391-411. doi: 10.1007/978-1-0716-1998-8_24. PubMed 34985758.
Backbone
  Vector backbone: ColE1
  Backbone size w/o insert (bp): 1688
  Total vector size (bp): 1852
  Vector type: CRISPR, Synthetic Biology
Growth in bacteria
  Bacterial resistance: Chloramphenicol, 25 μg/mL
  Growth temperature: 37°C
  Growth strain: Top10
  Copy number: High Copy
Gene/Insert
  Gene/Insert name: E. coli type I-E single spacer array
  gRNA/shRNA sequence: AATTCTGGCGAATCCTTTAATTAACTGACCAG
  Promoter: J23119
  Cloning method: Gibson Cloning
  Sequencing primers: 5′ CACCTCTGACTTGAGCGTCG
Terms and licenses: Academic/Nonprofit Terms; Industry Terms: Not Available to Industry
How to cite: pEc-crRNA1 was a gift from Chase Beisel (Addgene plasmid # 170088 ; http://n2t.net/addgene:170088 ; RRID:Addgene_170088)
