[The description below was written by a language model from this plasmid's Addgene catalogue record and pLannotate feature annotations shown in this document.]
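Description:
pEc-crRNA1 is a very small (about 1.85 kb) bacterial plasmid built for CRISPR and synthetic-biology work, consisting of little more than a replication origin, a selection marker and a short CRISPR array expression cassette. It is propagated in E. coli from a high-copy ColE1/pUC-type origin and is selected with chloramphenicol, resistance being provided by the cat gene (chloramphenicol acetyltransferase) driven by its native cat promoter. In the annotated map the cat coding sequence runs across the numbering origin of the circular sequence. A minimal lambda t0 terminator lies just downstream of it, on the same strand.

The payload is a single-spacer CRISPR array for the E. coli type I-E system, inserted by Gibson assembly and transcribed from J23119, a strong constitutive synthetic bacterial promoter from the Registry of Standard Biological Parts. In a type I-E array, a spacer is flanked by repeats, and the transcript is processed into a mature crRNA that is loaded into the multi-subunit Cascade effector complex to direct it to a matching DNA target. The automated feature table does not annotate the repeats or spacer themselves. It marks only the promoter, on the reverse strand, so the array presumably occupies the unannotated region downstream of it. The plasmid encodes no Cas proteins, so these must be supplied separately. According to the associated publication, it was made for a cell-free transcription-translation (TXTL) assay designed to rapidly identify the PAM sequences recognised by CRISPR-Cas systems with multi-protein effector complexes, in which this construct supplies the guide RNA component.
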