Features (pLannotate 1.2.2; 5 found; start..end, strand, type, name):
     84..118     +  terminator     lambda t0 terminator: minimal transcription terminator from phage lambda (Scholtissek and Grosse, 1987)
    280..314     -  promoter       J23119 promoter: bacterial promoter (Registry of Standard Biological Parts BBa J23119)
    436..1024    -  rep_origin     ori: high-copy-number ColE1/pMB1/pBR322/pUC origin of replication
   1108..1205    +  promoter       cat promoter: promoter of the E. coli cat gene encoding chloramphenicol acetyltransferase
   1206..10      +  CDS            cat (across the origin): CAT_ECOLX - Experimental evidence at protein level: Swiss-Prot protein existence level 1. This enzyme is an effector of chloramphenicol resistance in bacteria. From Escherichia coli. This protein is used as a marker in many commonly used cloning vectors, such as pACYC184.
>Addgene plasmid #170088 | pEc-crRNA1 | addgene full sequence | sequence record 342944 | Addgene NGS Result
GGGCGGGGCGTAATTTGATATCGAGCTCGCTTGGACTCCTGTTGATAGATCCAGTAATGACCTCAGAACT
CCATCTGGATTTGTTCAGAACGCTCGGTTGCCGCCGGGCGTTTTTTATTGGTCTACTCATTCGGGATCGA
TCGATTCTTTAAAAAAAACCCCGCCCTGTCAGGGGCGGGGTTTTTTTTTCGGTTTATCCCCGCTGGCGCG
GGGAACTCCTGGTCAGTTAATTAAAGGATTCGCCAGAATTCGGTTTATCCCCGCTGGCGCGGGGAACTCG
CTAGCATTATACCTAGGACTGAGCTAGCTGTCAACATGCTAGGATCGATGCTCTCGACGGTTATCCACAG
AATCAGGGGATAACGCAGGAAAGAACATGTGAGCAAAAGGCCAGCAAAAGGCCAGGAACCGTAAAAAGGC
CGCGTTGCTGGCGTTTTTCCATAGGCTCCGCCCCCCTGACGAGCATCACAAAAATCGACGCTCAAGTCAG
AGGTGGCGAAACCCGACAGGACTATAAAGATACCAGGCGTTTCCCCCTGGAAGCTCCCTCGTGCGCTCTC
CTGTTCCGACCCTGCCGCTTACCGGATACCTGTCCGCCTTTCTCCCTTCGGGAAGCGTGGCGCTTTCTCA
TAGCTCACGCTGTAGGTATCTCAGTTCGGTGTAGGTCGTTCGCTCCAAGCTGGGCTGTGTGCACGAACCC
CCCGTTCAGCCCGACCGCTGCGCCTTATCCGGTAACTATCGTCTTGAGTCCAACCCGGTAAGACACGACT
TATCGCCACTGGCAGCAGCCACTGGTAACAGGATTAGCAGAGCGAGGTATGTAGGCGGTGCTACAGAGTT
CTTGAAGTGGTGGCCTAACTACGGCTACACTAGAAGAACAGTATTTGGTATCTGCGCTCTGCTGAAGCCA
GTTACCTTCGGAAAAAGAGTTGGTAGCTCTTGATCCGGCAAACAAACCACCGCTGGTAGCGGTGGTTTTT
TTGTTTGCAAGCAGCAGATTACGCGCAGAAAAAAAGGATCTCAAGAAGATCCTTTGATCTTTTCTACGGG
GTCTGACGCTCAGTGGAACGAAAACTCACGTTAAGGGATTTTGGTCATGATTGATCGGGCACGTAAGAGG
TTCCAACTTTCACCATAATGAAATAAGATCACTACCGGGCGTATTTTTTGAGTTATCGAGATTTTCAGGA
GCTAAGGAAGCTAAAATGGAGAAAAAAATCACTGGATATACCACCGTTGATATATCCCAATGGCATCGTA
AAGAACATTTTGAGGCATTTCAGTCAGTTGCTCAATGTACCTATAACCAGACCGTTCAGCTGGATATTAC
GGCCTTTTTAAAGACCGTAAAGAAAAATAAGCACAAGTTTTATCCGGCCTTTATTCACATTCTTGCCCGC
CTGATGAATGCTCATCCGGAATTTCGTATGGCAATGAAAGACGGTGAGCTGGTGATATGGGATAGTGTTC
ACCCTTGTTACACCGTTTTCCATGAGCAAACTGAAACGTTTTCATCGCTCTGGAGTGAATACCACGACGA
TTTCCGGCAGTTTCTACACATATATTCGCAAGATGTGGCGTGTTACGGTGAAAACCTGGCCTATTTCCCT
AAAGGGTTTATTGAGAATATGTTTTTCGTTTCAGCCAATCCCTGGGTGAGTTTCACCAGTTTTGATTTAA
ACGTGGCCAATATGGACAACTTCTTCGCCCCCGTTTTCACCATGGGCAAATATTATACGCAAGGCGACAA
GGTGCTGATGCCGCTGGCGATTCAGGTTCATCATGCCGTTTGTGATGGCTTCCATGTCGGCAGAATGCTT
AATGAATTACAACAGTACTGCGATGAGTGGCA
